>Addgene plasmid #117506 | pICSL12015 | addgene full sequence | sequence record 226815 | Addgene NGS Result
AAAGGATCTTCTTGAGATCCTTTTTTTCTGCGCGTAATCTGCTGCTTGCAAACAAAAAAACCACCGCTAC
CAGCGGTGGTTTGTTTGCCGGATCAAGAGCTACCAACTCTTTTTCCGAAGGTAACTGGCTTCAGCAGAGC
GCAGATACCAAATACTGTTCTTCTAGTGTAGCCGTAGTTAGGCCACCACTTCAAGAACTCTGTAGCACCG
CCTACATACCTCGCTCTGCTAATCCTGTTACCAGTGGCTGCTGCCAGTGGCGATAAGTCGTGTCTTACCG
GGTTGGACTCAAGACGATAGTTACCGGATAAGGCGCAGCGGTCGGGCTGAACGGGGGGTTCGTGCACACA
GCCCAGCTTGGAGCGAACGACCTACACCGAACTGAGATACCTACAGCGTGAGCTATGAGAAAGCGCCACG
CTTCCCGAAGGGAGAAAGGCGGACAGGTATCCGGTAAGCGGCAGGGTCGGAACAGGAGAGCGCACGAGGG
AGCTTCCAGGGGGAAACGCCTGGTATCTTTATAGTCCTGTCGGGTTTCGCCACCTCTGACTTGAGCGTCG
ATTTTTGTGATGCTCGTCAGGGGGGCGGAGCCTATGGAAAAACGCCAGCAACGCGGCCTTTTTACGGTTC
CTGGCCTTTTGCTGGCCTTTTGCTCACATGTTCTTTCCTGCGTTATCCCCTGATTCTGTGGATAACCGTA
TTACCGCCTTTGAGTGAGCTGATACCGCTCGCCGCAGCCGAACGACCGAGCGCAGCGAGTCAGTGAGCGA
GGAAGCGGAAGAGCGCCCAATACGCAAACCGCCTCTCCCCGCGCGTTGGCCGATTCATTAATCACTCTGT
GGTCTCAGGAGGTCGAGCTGCAGGTCAACGGATCAGGATATTCTTGTTTAAGATGTTGAACTCTATGGAG
GTTTGTATGAACTGATGATCTAGGACCGGATAAGTTCCCTTCTTCATAGCGAACTTATTCAAAGAATGTT
TTGTGTATCATTCTTGTTACATTGTTATTAATGAAAAAATATTATTGGTCATTGGACTGAACACGAGTGT
TAAATATGGACCAGGCCCCAAATAAGATCCATTGATATATGAATTAAATAACAAGAATAAATCGAGTCAC
CAAACCACTTGCCTTTTTTAACGAGACTTGTTCACCAACTTGATACAAAAGTCATTATCCTATGCAAATC
AATAATCATACAAAAATATCCAATAACACTAAAAAATTAAAAGAAATGGATAATTTCACAATATGTTATA
CGATAAAGAAGTTACTTTTCCAAGAAATTCACTGATTTTATAAGCCCACTTGCATTAGATAAATGGCAAA
AAAAAACAAAAAGGAAAAGAAATAAAGCACGAAGAATTCTAGAAAATACGAAATACGCTTCAATGCAGTG
GGACCCACGGTTCAATTATTGCCAATTTTCAGCTCCACCGTATATTTAAAAAATAAAACGATAATGCTAA
AAAAATATAAATCGTAACGATCGTTAAATCTCAACGGCTGGATCTTATGACGACCGTTAGAAATTGTGGT
TGTCGACGAGTCAGTAATAAACGGCGTCAAAGTGGTTGCAGCCGGCACACACGAGTCGTGTTTATCAACT
CAAAGCACAAATACTTTTCCTCAACCTAAAAATAAGGCAATTAGCCAAAAACAACTTTGCGTGTAAACAA
CGCTCAATACACGTGTCATTTTATTATTAGCTATTGCTTCACCGCCTTAGCTTTCTCGTGACCTAGTCGT
CCTCGTCTTTTCTTCTTCTTCTTCTATAAAACAATACCCAAAGAGCTCTTCTTCTTCACAATTCAGATTT
CAATTTCTCAAAATCTTAAAAACTTTCTCTCAATTCTCTCTACCGTGATCAAGGTAAATTTCTGTGTTCC
TTATTCTCTCAAAATCTTCGATTTTGTTTTCGTTCGATCCCAATTTCGTATATGTTCTTTGGTTTAGATT
CTGTTAATCTTAGATCGAACACGATTTTCTGGGTTTGATCGTTAGATATCATCTTAATTCTCGATTAGGG
TTTCATAGATATCATCCGATTTGTTCAAATAATTTGAGTTTTGTCGAATAATTACTCTTCGATTTGTGAT
TTCTATCTAGATCTGGTGTTAGTTTCTAGTTTGTGCGATCGAATTTGTCGATTAATCTGAGTTTTTCTGA
TTAACAGGAATGTGAGACCACGAAGTGGCTCTTCAGTGGACGAAAGGGCCTCGTGATACGCCTATTTTTA
TAGGTTAATGTCATGATAATAATGGTTTCTTAGACGTCAGGTGGCACTTTTCGGGGAAATGTGCGCGGAA
CCCCTATTTGTTTATTTTTCTAAATACATTCAAATATGTATCCGCTCATGAGACAATAACCCTGATAAAT
GCTTCAATAATATTGAAAAAGGAAGAGTATGCGCTCACGCAACTGGTCCAGAACCTTGACCGAACGCAGC
GGTGGTAACGGCGCAGTGGCGGTTTTCATGGCTTGTTATGACTGTTTTTTTTTGGGGTACAGTCTATGCC
TCGGGCATCCAAGCAGCAAGCGCGTTACGCCGTGGGTCGATGTTTGATGTTATGGAGCAGCAACGATGTT
ACGCAGCAGGGCAGTCGCCCTAAAACAAAGTTAAACATCATGAGGGAAGCGGTGATCGCCGAAGTATCGA
CTCAACTATCAGAGGTAGTTGGCGTCATCGAGCGCCATCTCGAACCGACGTTGCTGGCCGTACATTTGTA
CGGCTCCGCAGTGGATGGCGGCCTGAAGCCACACAGCGATATTGATTTGCTGGTTACGGTGACCGTAAGG
CTTGATGAAACAACGCGGCGAGCTTTGATCAACGACCTTTTGGAAACTTCGGCTTCCCCTGGAGAGAGCG
AGATTCTCCGCGCTGTAGAAGTCACCATTGTTGTGCACGACGACATCATTCCGTGGCGTTATCCAGCTAA
GCGCGAACTGCAATTTGGAGAATGGCAGCGCAATGACATTCTTGCAGGTATCTTCGAGCCAGCCACGATC
GACATTGATCTGGCTATCTTGCTGACAAAAGCAAGAGAACATAGCGTTGCCTTGGTAGGTCCAGCGGCGG
AGGAACTCTTTGATCCGGTTCCTGAACAGGATCTATTTGAGGCGCTAAATGAAACCTTAACGCTATGGAA
CTCGCCGCCCGACTGGGCTGGCGATGAGCGAAATGTAGTGCTTACGTTGTCCCGCATTTGGTACAGCGCA
GTAACCGGCAAAATCGCGCCGAAGGATGTCGCTGCCGACTGGGCAATGGAGCGCCTGCCGGCCCAGTATC
AGCCCGTCATACTTGAAGCTAGACAGGCTTATCTTGGACAAGAAGAAGATCGCTTGGCCTCGCGCGCAGA
TCAGTTGGAAGAATTTGTCCATTACGTAAAAGGCGAGATCACCAAGGTAGTCGGCAAATAACTGTCAGAC
CAAGTTTACTCATATATACTTTAGATTGATTTAAAACTTCATTTTTAATTTAAAAGGATCTAGGTGAAGA
TCCTTTTTGATAATCTCATGACCAAAATCCCTTAACGTGAGTTTTCGTTCCACTGAGCGTCAGACCCCGT
AGAAAAGATC
Features (pLannotate 1.2.2; 6 found; start..end, strand, type, name):
     12..600     +  rep_origin     ori: high-copy-number ColE1/pMB1/pBR322/pUC origin of replication
    783..832     +  CDS            lacI (fragment): lac repressor; lacI; The lac repressor binds to the lac operator to inhibit transcription in E. coli. This inhibition can be relieved by adding lactose or isopropyl-β-D-thiogalactopyranoside (IPTG).
   2304..2408    +  promoter       AmpR promoter: bla
   2399..2479    -  CDS            int (fragment): INT2_ECOLX - Protein inferred from homology: Swiss-Prot protein existence level 3. Putative integrase believed to be involved in the insertion of antibiotic resistance genes into plasmids and transposons. From Escherichia coli.
   2567..2623    +  CDS            GmR (fragment): gentamycin acetyltransferase; aacC1; confers resistance to gentamycin
   2630..3418    +  CDS            aadA: S3AD_ECOLX - Experimental evidence at protein level: Swiss-Prot protein existence level 1. Mediates bacterial resistance to the antibiotics streptomycin and spectinomycin. From Escherichia coli.
