[The description below was written by a language model from this plasmid's Addgene catalogue record and pLannotate feature annotations shown in this document.]
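Description:
pICSL12015 is a Golden Gate (MoClo-style) Level 0 part plasmid that stores the Arabidopsis thaliana polyubiquitin 10 (AtUBI10, locus AT4G05320) promoter as a reusable module for building plant expression cassettes. It is built on the small pICH41295 backbone (about 2.2 kb) and totals roughly 3.6 kb. In E. coli it is maintained through a high-copy ColE1/pUC-type origin and selected with spectinomycin. Resistance comes from an aadA streptomycin/spectinomycin adenylyltransferase gene that sits downstream of a bla-type (AmpR) promoter. The short integrase, gentamicin acetyltransferase and lacI fragments picked up by the automated annotation are only partial matches. They are most likely remnants of the resistance cassette's origin and of the backbone cloning region, not functional genes.

The payload is a 1,331 bp AtUBI10 promoter fragment flanked by two BsaI sites that remain intact in the plasmid. BsaI digestion releases the fragment with a GGAG overhang at the 5′ end and an AATG overhang at the 3′ end. The AATG overhang includes the start codon, so this part is expected to occupy the promoter-plus-5′UTR position and join directly to a coding-sequence module. The feature table does not annotate the promoter itself, although the unannotated region between the lacI fragment and the resistance cassette matches the expected insert size.

The plasmid carries no T-DNA borders or plant selection marker and is not a finished expression vector. It serves as a donor in one-pot BsaI/ligase assemblies that produce Level 1 transcription units. It was deposited with work on optimising T-DNA architecture for Cas9-mediated mutagenesis in Arabidopsis. In that context the constitutive UBI10 promoter is one option for driving components such as Cas9.
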