Addgene plasmid #117506: pICSL12015
Purpose: AtUBI10 promoter Golden Gate Level 0
Depositing lab: Jonathan D Jones. Depositing organization: Sainsbury Laboratory, Norwich. Publication: Optimization of T-DNA architecture for Cas9-mediated mutagenesis in Arabidopsis. Castel B, Tomlinson L, Locci F, Yang Y, Jones JDG. PLoS One. 2019 Jan 9;14(1):e0204778. doi: 10.1371/journal.pone.0204778. eCollection 2019. PubMed 30625150.
Backbone
  Vector backbone: pICH41295
  Backbone size w/o insert (bp): 2247
  Total vector size (bp): 3578
  Vector type: Plant Expression
Growth in bacteria
  Bacterial resistance: Spectinomycin, 50 μg/mL
  Growth temperature: 37°C
  Growth strain: DH5alpha
  Copy number: Unknown
Gene/Insert
  Gene/Insert name: BsaI:GGAG:pUBI10:AATG:BsaI
  Species: A. thaliana (mustard weed)
  Insert size (bp): 1331
  GenBank ID: AT4G05320
  Promoter: AtUBI10
  Cloning method: Restriction Enzyme; 5′ cloning site BsaI (not destroyed); 3′ cloning site BsaI (not destroyed)
  Sequencing primers: 5′ CGTTATCCCCTGATTCTGTGGATAAC; 3′ GTCTCATGAGCGGATACATATTTGAATG
Resource information
  A portion of this plasmid was derived from a plasmid made by: Synbio@TSL
Terms and licenses: Academic/Nonprofit Terms; Industry Terms: Not Available to Industry
Depositor comments: Cloned by Mark Youles . Please visit https://www.biorxiv.org/content/early/2018/09/17/419952 for bioRxiv preprint.
How to cite: pICSL12015 was a gift from Jonathan D Jones (Addgene plasmid # 117506 ; http://n2t.net/addgene:117506 ; RRID:Addgene_117506)
